>Addgene plasmid #177035 | pEPQD0CM0705 | addgene full sequence | sequence record 349002 | Addgene NGS Result
ACCTAGATCCTTTTAAATTAAAAATGAAGTTTTAAATCAATCTAAAGTATATATGAGTAAACTTGGTCTG
ACAGCTCGAGGCTTGGATTCTCACCAATAAAAAACGCCCGGCGGCAACCGAGCGTTCTGAACAAATCCAG
ATGGAGTTCTGAGGTCATTACTGGATCTATCAACAGGAGTCCAAGCGAGCTCGATATCAAATTACGCCCC
GCCCTGCCACTCGTCGCAGTACTGTTGTAATTCATTAAGCATTCTGCCGACATGGAAGCCATCACAAACG
GCATGATGAACCTGAATCGCCAGCGGCATCAGCACCTTGTCGCCTTGCGTATAATATTTGCCCATGGTGA
AAACGGGGGCGAAGAAGTTGTCCATATTGGCCACGTTTAAATCAAAACTGGTGAAACTCACCCAGGGATT
GGCTGATACGAAAAACATATTCTCAATAAACCCTTTAGGGAAATAGGCCAGGTTTTCACCGTAACACGCC
ACATCTTGCGAATATATGTGTAGAAACTGCCGGAAATCGTCGTGGTATTCACTCCAGAGTGATGAAAACG
TTTCAGTTTGCTCATGGAAAACGGTGTAACAAGGGTGAACACTATCCCATATCACCAGCTCACCGTCTTT
CATTGCCATACGAAATTCCGGATGAGCATTCATCAGGCGGGCAAGAATGTGAATAAAGGCCGGATAAAAC
TTGTGCTTATTTTTCTTTACGGTCTTTAAAAAGGCCGTAATATCCAGCTGAACGGTCTGGTTATAGGTAC
ATTGAGCAACTGACTGAAATGCCTCAAAATGTTCTTTACGATGCCATTGGGATATATCAACGGTGGTATA
TCCAGTGATTTTTTTCTCCATTTTAGCTTCCTTAGCTCCTGAAAATCTCGATAACTCAAAAAATACGCCC
GGTAGTGATCTTATTTCATTATGGTGAAAGTTGGAACCTCTTACGTGCCCGATCAACTCGAGTGCCACCT
GACGTCTAAGAAACCATTATTATCATGACATTAACCTATAAAAATAGGCGTATCACGAGGCAGAATTTCA
GATAAAAAAAATCCTTAGCTTTCGCTAAGGATGATTTCTGGAATTCGCGGCCGCTTCTAGAGCGATGAGT
GGTCTCGAATGGACACGTATGCCGGCGCTTATGATAGACAATCAAGAGAAAGAGAGAACTCTTCTGCCGC
CTCTCCAGCTACACAGAGATCTGCCAACGAGGATAAAGCTGCTGATTTACAAAGAGAGGTAGAGAGAGAT
GGGGGTAGGTTTAGATTTGTGGGTCATTTCTCTGAGGCTCCTGGTACATCAGCCTTTGGTACTGCTGAAC
GGCCTGAATTTGAAAGAATATTAAATGAGTGTCGGGCCGGTCGACTAAATATGATAATAGTTTATGATGT
ATCTAGGTTCAGTAGACTCAAAGTTATGGATGCAATTCCGATCGTGAGCGAGCTACTTGCACTCGGTGTT
ACTATCGTAAGTACACAAGAAGGTGTATTCAGGCAGGGTAATGTGATGGACCTTATACACCTTATTATGC
GACTCGACGCTAGCCATAAAGAGTCATCACTGAAGAGTGCTAAAATCTTGGACACCAAGAACCTGCAAAG
GGAGCTTGGAGGCTATGTAGGAGGAAAAGCTCCGTATGGTTTCGAACTCGTGAGTGAGACAAAAGAGATT
ACCAGAAATGGTAGGATGGTGAACGTGGTTATTAATAAGCTAGCTCATAGCACAACCCCTCTCACAGGGC
CTTTTGAGTTCGAACCTGACGTTATTAGATGGTGGTGGAGAGAGATCAAAACTCACAAACATCTTCCATT
TAAGCCAGGTAGCCAGGCTGCTATCCACCCTGGATCTATCACTGGGCTTTGTAAAAGGATGGATGCTGAC
GCAGTGCCAACTCGAGGGGAAACAATCGGTAAGAAAACTGCATCTTCCGCTTGGGATCCCGCTACAGTTA
TGAGAATCCTTCGGGATCCGCGTATTGCTGGATTCGCCGCAGAAGTCATTTATAAGAAAAAACCTGATGG
TACTCCTACTACAAAAATCGAAGGTTATAGGATCCAAAGGGATCCTATTACTTTGCGTCCAGTTGAATTA
GACTGTGGACCGATCATCGAACCTGCCGAGTGGTACGAGTTGCAGGCCTGGCTTGATGGTAGAGGGCGTG
GAAAGGGTTTATCTCGGGGACAGGCAATTTTGTCAGCAATGGATAAGCTTTATTGTGAGTGTGGGGCTGT
TATGACATCAAAACGTGGAGAAGAGTCAATCAAGGATTCTTACAGGTGCAGACGTCGTAAAGTGGTGGAC
CCTTCTGCTCCAGGACAGCATGAGGGTACATGCAACGTTTCTATGGCTGCTCTTGATAAATTTGTGGCCG
AACGTATTTTCAACAAGATTAGACACGCTGAAGGGGATGAGGAAACTTTAGCTCTTCTTTGGGAGGCTGC
CCGGCGTTTTGGTAAGCTAACAGAGGCACCAGAAAAAAGTGGCGAAAGAGCTAATTTGGTAGCCGAAAGA
GCAGACGCCTTGAATGCATTGGAAGAACTTTACGAAGATAGGGCTGCCGGAGCATATGATGGACCAGTTG
GTCGGAAGCATTTCAGGAAGCAACAAGCTGCACTAACTTTGAGACAGCAAGGCGCAGAGGAGCGACTCGC
AGAGCTTGAGGCCGCCGAGGCCCCAAAGCTTCCACTCGATCAATGGTTTCCTGAGGATGCCGACGCTGAT
CCTACAGGTCCAAAGAGCTGGTGGGGAAGAGCTAGCGTAGACGATAAGAGAGTGTTTGTGGGTCTATTTG
TTGACAAGATTGTAGTTACTAAGTCCACTACGGGTCGAGGACAGGGCACTCCCATCGAAAAGAGAGCCAG
TATTACCTGGGCAAAGCCTCCAACCGATGATGACGAGGACGATGCACAAGATGGTACCGAGGATGTGGCA
GCACCAAAAAAAAAGAGGAAGGTGTAAGCTTTGAGACCACTCATCGCGACTAGTAGCGGCCGCTGCAGTC
CGGCAAAAAAGGGCAAGGTGTCACCACCCTGCCCTTTTTCTTTAAAACCGAAAAGATTACTTCGCGTTAT
GCAGGCTTCCTCGCTCACTGACTCGCTGCGCTCGGTCGTTCGGCTGCGGCGAGCGGTATCAGCTCACTCA
AAGGCGGTAATACGGTTATCCACAGAATCAGGGGATAACGCAGGAAAGAACATGTGAGCAAAAGGCCAGC
AAAAGGCCAGGAACCGTAAAAAGGCCGCGTTGCTGGCGTTTTTCCACAGGCTCCGCCCCCCTGACGAGCA
TCACAAAAATCGACGCTCAAGTCAGAGGTGGCGAAACCCGACAGGACTATAAAGATACCAGGCGTTTCCC
CCTGGAAGCTCCCTCGTGCGCTCTCCTGTTCCGACCCTGCCGCTTACCGGATACCTGTCCGCCTTTCTCC
CTTCGGGAAGCGTGGCGCTTTCTCATAGCTCACGCTGTAGGTATCTCAGTTCGGTGTAGGTCGTTCGCTC
CAAGCTGGGCTGTGTGCACGAACCCCCCGTTCAGCCCGACCGCTGCGCCTTATCCGGTAACTATCGTCTT
GAGTCCAACCCGGTAAGACACGACTTATCGCCACTGGCAGCAGCCACTGGTAACAGGATTAGCAGAGCGA
GGTATGTAGGCGGTGCTACAGAGTTCTTGAAGTGGTGGCCTAACTACGGCTACACTAGAAGAACAGTATT
TGGTATCTGCGCTCTGCTGAAGCCAGTTACCTTCGGAAAAAGAGTTGGTAGCTCTTGATCCGGCAAACAA
ACCACCGCTGGTAGCGGTGGTTTTTTTGTTTGCAAGCAGCAGATTACGCGCAGAAAAAAAGGATCTCAAG
AAGATCCTTTGATCTTTTCTACGGGGTCTGACGCTCAGTGGAACGAAAACTCACGTTAAGGGATTTTGGT
CATGAGATTATCAAAAAGGATCTTC
Features (pLannotate 1.2.2; 8 found; start..end, strand, type, name):
     87..181     -  terminator     lambda t0 terminator: transcription terminator from phage lambda
    205..861     -  CDS            cat: CAT_ECOLX - Experimental evidence at protein level: Swiss-Prot protein existence level 1. This enzyme is an effector of chloramphenicol resistance in bacteria. From Escherichia coli. This protein is used as a marker in many commonly used cloning vectors, such as pACYC184.
    862..959     -  promoter       cat promoter: promoter of the E. coli cat gene encoding chloramphenicol acetyltransferase
   1045..1088    -  terminator     bacterial terminator: putative bacterial transcription terminator
   1091..1112    +  misc_feature   BioBrick prefix: BioBrick prefix for parts that do not start with "ATG"
   2989..3008    +  misc_feature   BioBrick suffix: universal suffix for all parts
   3009..3066    +  terminator     his operon terminator: This putative transcriptin terminator from the E. coli his operon has a 2-bp deletion introduced during synthesis. Its efficiency has not been determined.
   3261..3849    -  rep_origin     ori: high-copy-number ColE1/pMB1/pBR322/pUC origin of replication
