[The description below was written by a language model from this plasmid's Addgene catalogue record and pLannotate feature annotations shown in this document.]
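Description:
pEPQD0CM0705 is a Level 0 part plasmid for MoClo/Golden Gate assembly, built in the pUAP1 universal acceptor backbone and intended as a cloning intermediate in E. coli, not as an expression vector in its own right. It is a small (about 3.9 kb) high-copy plasmid that replicates from a ColE1/pUC-type origin and is selected with chloramphenicol through a cat gene driven by its native promoter and followed by the lambda t0 terminator. The annotated backbone also carries BioBrick prefix and suffix sequences bracketing the part position, with bacterial terminators (including a his operon terminator) on either side that help insulate the insert from read-through transcription.

The payload is a coding sequence for the serine integrase of Streptomyces phage phiC31 fused to an SV40 nuclear localization signal, which directs the recombinase to the nucleus in eukaryotic cells. The automated feature table does not annotate this CDS, but the unannotated region between the BioBrick prefix and suffix corresponds to where the insert should lie. According to the depositor, the sequence is codon optimized for Nicotiana benthamiana, includes a stop codon, and has been domesticated by removing internal BpiI, BsaI, BsmBI and SapI sites. It is flanked by an inverted pair of BsaI sites that release the part with AATG and GCTT overhangs, the Phytobrick standard for a complete CDS. The plasmid has no promoter or terminator for plant expression. These are supplied when the part is combined with other Level 0 modules into a transcriptional unit. The part can then provide phiC31-mediated site-specific recombination between attP and attB sites in plant synthetic biology and genome engineering work.
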