Addgene plasmid #177035: pEPQD0CM0705
Purpose: Level 0 CDS (with stop codon) part for MoClo assembly, AATG-GCTT
Depositing lab: Nicola Patron. Depositing organization: Earlham Institute. Publication: Reconstitution of monoterpene indole alkaloid biosynthesis in genome engineered Nicotiana benthamiana. Dudley QM, Jo S, Guerrero DAS, Chhetry M, Smedley MA, Harwood WA, Sherden NH, O'Connor SE, Caputi L, Patron NJ. Commun Biol. 2022 Sep 10;5(1):949. doi: 10.1038/s42003-022-03904-w. PubMed 36088516.
Backbone
  Vector backbone: pUAP1
  Vector type: Synthetic Biology
Growth in bacteria
  Bacterial resistance: Chloramphenicol, 25 μg/mL
  Growth temperature: 37°C
  Growth strain: DH5alpha
  Copy number: High Copy
Gene/Insert
  Gene/Insert name: phiC31 integrase plus SV40 nuclear localization sequence (PKKKRKV)
  Species: Streptomyces phage phiC31
  Cloning method: Restriction Enzyme; 5′ cloning site Unknown (unknown if destroyed); 3′ cloning site Unknown (unknown if destroyed)
  Sequencing primers: 5′ GGCGTATCACGAGGCAGAATTTC; 3′ CCTGCATAACGCGAAGTAATC
Terms and licenses: Academic/Nonprofit Terms; Industry Terms: Not Available to Industry
Depositor comments: codon optimized for N. benthamiana expression, the CDS sequence has been domesticated (all endogenous BpiI, BsaI, BsmBI and SapI recognition sites removed) and are flanked by an inverted pair of BsaI recognition sites that produce overhangs compatible with the phytobrick assembly standard, derived from GB1496
How to cite: pEPQD0CM0705 was a gift from Nicola Patron (Addgene plasmid # 177035 ; http://n2t.net/addgene:177035 ; RRID:Addgene_177035)
